>Addgene plasmid #142961 | TFORF2580 | addgene full sequence | sequence record 397338 | Addgene NGS Result
TTAATGTAGTCTTATGCAATACTCTTGTAGTCTTGCAACATGGTAACGATGAGTTAGCAACATGCCTTAC
AAGGAGAGAAAAAGCACCGTGCATGCCGATTGGTGGAAGTAAGGTGGTACGATCGTGCCTTATTAGGAAG
GCAACAGACGGGTCTGACATGGATTGGACGAACCACTGAATTGCCGCATTGCAGAGATATTGTATTTAAG
TGCCTAGCTCGATACATAAACGGGTCTCTCTGGTTAGACCAGATCTGAGCCTGGGAGCTCTCTGGCTAAC
TAGGGAACCCACTGCTTAAGCCTCAATAAAGCTTGCCTTGAGTGCTTCAAGTAGTGTGTGCCCGTCTGTT
GTGTGACTCTGGTAACTAGAGATCCCTCAGACCCTTTTAGTCAGTGTGGAAAATCTCTAGCAGTGGCGCC
CGAACAGGGACTTGAAAGCGAAAGGGAAACCAGAGGAGCTCTCTCGACGCAGGACTCGGCTTGCTGAAGC
GCGCACGGCAAGAGGCGAGGGGCGGCGACTGGTGAGTACGCCAAAAATTTTGACTAGCGGAGGCTAGAAG
GAGAGAGATGGGTGCGAGAGCGTCAGTATTAAGCGGGGGAGAATTAGATCGCGATGGGAAAAAATTCGGT
TAAGGCCAGGGGGAAAGAAAAAATATAAATTAAAACATATAGTATGGGCAAGCAGGGAGCTAGAACGATT
CGCAGTTAATCCTGGCCTGTTAGAAACATCAGAAGGCTGTAGACAAATACTGGGACAGCTACAACCATCC
CTTCAGACAGGATCAGAAGAACTTAGATCATTATATAATACAGTAGCAACCCTCTATTGTGTGCATCAAA
GGATAGAGATAAAAGACACCAAGGAAGCTTTAGACAAGATAGAGGAAGAGCAAAACAAAAGTAAGACCAC
CGCACAGCAAGCGGCCGCTGATCTTCAGACCTGGAGGAGGAGATATGAGGGACAATTGGAGAAGTGAATT
ATATAAATATAAAGTAGTAAAAATTGAACCATTAGGAGTAGCACCCACCAAGGCAAAGAGAAGAGTGGTG
CAGAGAGAAAAAAGAGCAGTGGGAATAGGAGCTTTGTTCCTTGGGTTCTTGGGAGCAGCAGGAAGCACTA
TGGGCGCAGCGTCAATGACGCTGACGGTACAGGCCAGACAATTATTGTCTGGTATAGTGCAGCAGCAGAA
CAATTTGCTGAGGGCTATTGAGGCGCAACAGCATCTGTTGCAACTCACAGTCTGGGGCATCAAGCAGCTC
CAGGCAAGAATCCTGGCTGTGGAAAGATACCTAAAGGATCAACAGCTCCTGGGGATTTGGGGTTGCTCTG
GAAAACTCATTTGCACCACTGCTGTGCCTTGGAATGCTAGTTGGAGTAATAAATCTCTGGAACAGATTTG
GAATCACACGACCTGGATGGAGTGGGACAGAGAAATTAACAATTACACAAGCTTAATACACTCCTTAATT
GAAGAATCGCAAAACCAGCAAGAAAAGAATGAACAAGAATTATTGGAATTAGATAAATGGGCAAGTTTGT
GGAATTGGTTTAACATAACAAATTGGCTGTGGTATATAAAATTATTCATAATGATAGTAGGAGGCTTGGT
AGGTTTAAGAATAGTTTTTGCTGTACTTTCTATAGTGAATAGAGTTAGGCAGGGATATTCACCATTATCG
TTTCAGACCCACCTCCCAACCCCGAGGGGACCCATGCATTGCATCTCAATTAGTCAGCAACCAGGTGTGG
AAAGTCCCCAGGCTCCCCAGCAGGCAGAAGTATGCAAAGCATGCGTCTCAATTAGTCAGCAACCATAGTC
CCGCCCCTAACTCCGCCCATCCCGCCCCTAACTCCGCCCAGTTCCGCCCATTCTCCGCCCCATGGCTGAC
TAATTTTTTTTATTTATGCAGAGGCCGAGGCCGCCTCGGCCTCTGAGCTATTCCAGAAGTAGTGAGGAGG
CTTTTTTGGAGGCCTAGGCTTTTGCAAAAAGCTTTCTAGAGGTACCACCGGAGCTTACCATGACCGAGTA
CAAGCCCACGGTGCGCCTCGCCACCCGCGACGACGTCCCCAGGGCCGTACGCACCCTCGCCGCCGCGTTC
GCCGACTACCCCGCCACGCGCCACACCGTCGATCCGGACCGCCACATCGAGCGGGTCACCGAGCTGCAAG
AACTCTTCCTCACGCGCGTCGGGCTCGACATCGGCAAGGTGTGGGTCGCGGACGACGGCGCCGCCGTGGC
GGTCTGGACCACGCCGGAGAGCGTCGAAGCGGGGGCGGTGTTCGCCGAGATCGGCCCGCGCATGGCCGAG
TTGAGCGGTTCCCGGCTGGCCGCGCAGCAACAGATGGAAGGCCTCCTGGCGCCGCACCGGCCCAAGGAGC
CCGCGTGGTTCCTGGCCACCGTCGGCGTCTCGCCCGACCACCAGGGCAAGGGTCTGGGCAGCGCCGTCGT
GCTCCCCGGAGTGGAGGCGGCCGAGCGCGCCGGGGTGCCCGCCTTCCTGGAGACCTCCGCGCCCCGCAAC
CTCCCCTTCTACGAGCGGCTCGGCTTCACCGTCACCGCCGACGTCGAGGTGCCCGAAGGACCGCGCACCT
GGTGCATGACCCGCAAGCCCGGTGCCAGTTAACGAATTCTAGATCTTGAGACAAATGGCAGTATTCATCC
ACAATTTTAAAAGAAAAGGGGGGATTGGGGGGTACAGTGCAGGGGAAAGAATAGTAGACATAATAGCAAC
AGACATACAAACTAAAGAATTACAAAAACAAATTACAAAAATTCAAAATTTTCGGGTTTATTACAGGGAC
AGCAGAGATCCACTTTGGCGCCGGCTCGAGGCCTGCAGGTGCAAAGATGGATAAAGTTTTAAACAGAGAG
GAATCTTTGCAGCTAATGGACCTTCTAGGTCTTGAAAGGAGTGGGAATTGGCTCCGGTGCCCGTCAGTGG
GCAGAGCGCACATCGCCCACAGTCCCCGAGAAGTTGGGGGGAGGGGTCGGCAATTGAACCGGTGCCTAGA
GAAGGTGGCGCGGGGTAAACTGGGAAAGTGATGTCGTGTACTGGCTCCGCCTTTTTCCCGAGGGTGGGGG
AGAACCGTATATAAGTGCAGTAGTCGCCGTGAACGTTCTTTTTCGCAACGGGTTTGCCGCCAGAACACAG
GTAAGTGCCGTGTGTGGTTCCCGCGGGCCTGGCCTCTTTACGGGTTATGGCCCTTGCGTGCCTTGAATTA
CTTCCACCTGGCTGCAGTACGTGATTCTTGATCCCGAGCTTCGGGTTGGAAGTGGGTGGGAGAGTTCGAG
GCCTTGCGCTTAAGGAGCCCCTTCGCCTCGTGCTTGAGTTGAGGCCTGGCCTGGGCGCTGGGGCCGCCGC
GTGCGAATCTGGTGGCACCTTCGCGCCTGTCTCGCTGCTTTCGATAAGTCTCTAGCCATTTAAAATTTTT
GATGACCTGCTGCGACGCTTTTTTTCTGGCAAGATAGTCTTGTAAATGCGGGCCAAGATCTGCACACTGG
TATTTCGGTTTTTGGGGCCGCGGGCGGCGACGGGGCCCGTGCGTCCCAGCGCACATGTTCGGCGAGGCGG
GGCCTGCGAGCGCGGCCACCGAGAATCGGACGGGGGTAGTCTCAAGCTGGCCGGCCTGCTCTGGTGCCTG
GCCTCGCGCCGCCGTGTATCGCCCCGCCCTGGGCGGCAAGGCTGGCCCGGTCGGCACCAGTTGCGTGAGC
GGAAAGATGGCCGCTTCCCGGCCCTGCTGCAGGGAGCTCAAAATGGAGGACGCGGCGCTCGGGAGAGCGG
GCGGGTGAGTCACCCACACAAAGGAAAAGGGCCTTTCCGTCCTCAGCCGTCGCTTCATGTGACTCCACGG
AGTACCGGGCGCCGTCCAGGCACCTCGATTAGTTCTCGAGCTTTTGGAGTACGTCGTCTTTAGGTTGGGG
GGAGGGGTTTTATGCGATGGAGTTTCCCCACACTGAGTGGGTGGAGACTGAAGTTAGGCCAGCTTGGCAC
TTGATGTAATTCTCCTTGGAATTTGCCCTTTTTGAGTTTGGATCTTGGTTCATTCTCAAGCCTCAGACAG
TGGTTCAAAGTTTTTTTCTTCCATTTCAGGTGTCGTGAGGCTAGCACCGCCACCATGGCCCGGAGGTATG
ATGAGCTGCCGCACTACCCAGGCATCGTGGATGGCCCCGCAGCCCTGGCTAGCTTCCCAGAGACAGTGCC
CGCAGTACCAGGGCCCTATGGCCCGCACCGGCCTCCCCAGCCCCTGCCCCCAGGCTTGGACAGCGACGGC
CTGAAGAGGGAGAAGGATGAGATCTATGGACACCCGCTCTTCCCCCTCTTGGCCCTGGTCTTTGAGAAAT
GTGAACTGGCTACATGCTCTCCCCGTGACGGGGCCGGAGCTGGGCTGGGGACACCCCCTGGAGGTGACGT
CTGCTCCTCTGATTCCTTCAACGAGGACATCGCTGCCTTTGCCAAGCAGGTTCGCTCTGAGAGGCCCCTC
TTCTCCTCCAACCCAGAACTGGACAATCTGATGATCCAGGCCATCCAGGTGCTGCGGTTCCACCTGCTGG
AGCTGGAGAAGGGAAAGATGCCCATCGACCTGGTCATCGAGGATCGGGACGGCGGCTGCAGGGAGGACTT
CGAGGACTACCCAGCCTCCTGCCCCAGCCTCCCAGACCAGAATAATATGTGGATTCGAGACCATGAGGAT
AGTGGGTCTGTACATTTGGGGACCCCAGGTCCATCCAGTGGGGGCCTGGCCTCCCAGAGTGGGGACAACT
CCAGTGACCAAGGAGACGGGCTGGACACCAGCGTGGCCTCTCCCAGTTCTGGTGGAGAAGATGAGGACTT
GGACCAGGAGCGACGGCGAAACAAGAAGAGGGGGATCTTCCCCAAGGTGGCCACCAACATCATGCGAGCC
TGGTTGTTCCAGCACCTCTCGCACCCGTACCCCTCGGAGGAGCAGAAGAAACAGCTGGCGCAGGACACGG
GGCTCACCATCCTGCAAGTCAACAACTGGTTCATTAACGCCCGGAGACGCATCGTGCAACCTATGATCGA
TCAATCCAACCGCACAGGGCAGGGTGCAGCCTTCAGCCCAGAGGGCCAGCCCATCGGGGGCTATACCGAG
ACGCAGCCACACGTGGCCGTCCGGCCTCCGGGATCAGTGGGGATGAGTTTGAACTTGGAAGGAGAATGGC
ATTATCTATAGTAATGAACTAGTCCGTAACTTGAAAGTATTTCGATTTCTTGGCTTTATATATCTTGTGG
AAAGGACGAAATCGTCGAGGTTCTCCTCAAAGGACGCGTTAAGTCGACAATCAACCTCTGGATTACAAAA
TTTGTGAAAGATTGACTGGTATTCTTAACTATGTTGCTCCTTTTACGCTATGTGGATACGCTGCTTTAAT
GCCTTTGTATCATGCTATTGCTTCCCGTATGGCTTTCATTTTCTCCTCCTTGTATAAATCCTGGTTGCTG
TCTCTTTATGAGGAGTTGTGGCCCGTTGTCAGGCAACGTGGCGTGGTGTGCACTGTGTTTGCTGACGCAA
CCCCCACTGGTTGGGGCATTGCCACCACCTGTCAGCTCCTTTCCGGGACTTTCGCTTTCCCCCTCCCTAT
TGCCACGGCGGAACTCATCGCCGCCTGCCTTGCCCGCTGCTGGACAGGGGCTCGGCTGTTGGGCACTGAC
AATTCCGTGGTGTTGTCGGGGAAATCATCGTCCTTTCCTTGGCTGCTCGCCTGTGTTGCCACCTGGATTC
TGCGCGGGACGTCCTTCTGCTACGTCCCTTCGGCCCTCAATCCAGCGGACCTTCCTTCCCGCGGCCTGCT
GCCGGCTCTGCGGCCTCTTCCGCGTCTTCGCCTTCGCCCTCAGACGAGTCGGATCTCCCTTTGGGCCGCC
TCCCCGCGTCGACTTTAAGACCAATGACTTACAAGGCAGCTGTAGATCTTAGCCACTTTTTAAAAGAAAA
GGGGGGACTGGAAGGGCTAATTCACTCCCAACGAAGACAAGATCTGCTTTTTGCTTGTACTGGGTCTCTC
TGGTTAGACCAGATCTGAGCCTGGGAGCTCTCTGGCTAACTAGGGAACCCACTGCTTAAGCCTCAATAAA
GCTTGCCTTGAGTGCTTCAAGTAGTGTGTGCCCGTCTGTTGTGTGACTCTGGTAACTAGAGATCCCTCAG
ACCCTTTTAGTCAGTGTGGAAAATCTCTAGCAGTACGTATAGTAGTTCATGTCATCTTATTATTCAGTAT
TTATAACTTGCAAAGAAATGAATATCAGAGAGTGAGAGGAACTTGTTTATTGCAGCTTATAATGGTTACA
AATAAAGCAATAGCATCACAAATTTCACAAATAAAGCATTTTTTTCACTGCATTCTAGTTGTGGTTTGTC
CAAACTCATCAATGTATCTTATCATGTCTGGCTCTAGCTATCCCGCCCCTAACTCCGCCCATCCCGCCCC
TAACTCCGCCCAGTTCCGCCCATTCTCCGCCCCATGGCTGACTAATTTTTTTTATTTATGCAGAGGCCGA
GGCCGCCTCGGCCTCTGAGCTATTCCAGAAGTAGTGAGGAGGCTTTTTTGGAGGCCTAGGGACGTACCCA
ATTCGCCCTATAGTGAGTCGTATTACGCGCGCTCACTGGCCGTCGTTTTACAACGTCGTGACTGGGAAAA
CCCTGGCGTTACCCAACTTAATCGCCTTGCAGCACATCCCCCTTTCGCCAGCTGGCGTAATAGCGAAGAG
GCCCGCACCGATCGCCCTTCCCAACAGTTGCGCAGCCTGAATGGCGAATGGG
[124 nt withheld, positions 6773-6896]
C
[91 nt withheld, positions 6898-6988]
A
[49 nt withheld, positions 6990-7038]
CCTTTGACGTTGGAGTCCACGTTCTTT
[37 nt withheld, positions 7066-7102]
ACCCTATCTCGGTCTATTCTTTTGATTTATAAGGGATTTTGCCGATTTCGGCCTATTGGTTAAAAAATGA
GCTGATTTAACAAAAATTTAACGCGAATTTTAACAAAATATTAACGCTTACAATTTAGGTGGCACTTTTC
GGGGAAATGTGCGCGGAACCCCTATTTGTTTATTTTTCTAAATACATTCAAATATGTATCCGCTCATGAG
ACAATAACCCTGATAAATGCTTCAATAATATTGAAAAAGGAAGAGTATGAGTATTCAACATTTCCGTGTC
GCCCTTATTCCCTTTTTTGCGGCATTTTGCCTTCCTGTTTTTGCTCACCCAGAAACGCTGGTGAAAGTAA
AAGATGCTGAAGATCAGTTGGGTGCACGAGTGGGTTACATCGAACTGGATCTCAACAGCGGTAAGATCCT
TGAGAGTTTTCGCCCCGAAGAACGTTTTCCAATGATGAGCACTTTTAAAGTTCTGCTATGTGGCGCGGTA
TTATCCCGTATTGACGCCGGGCAAGAGCAACTCGGTCGCCGCATACACTATTCTCAGAATGACTTGGTTG
AGTACTCACCAGTCACAGAAAAGCATCTTACGGATGGCATGACAGTAAGAGAATTATGCAGTGCTGCCAT
AACCATGAGTGATAACACTGCGGCCAACTTACTTCTGACAACGATCGGAGGACCGAAGGAGCTAACCGCT
TTTTTGCACAACATGGGGGATCATGTAACTCGCCTTGATCGTTGGGAACCGGAGCTGAATGAAGCCATAC
CAAACGACGAGCGTGACACCACGATGCCTGTAGCAATGGCAACAACGTTGCGCAAACTATTAACTGGCGA
ACTACTTACTCTAGCTTCCCGGCAACAATTAATAGACTGGATGGAGGCGGATAAAGTTGCAGGACCACTT
CTGCGCTCGGCCCTTCCGGCTGGCTGGTTTATTGCTGATAAATCTGGAGCCGGTGAGCGTGGGTCTCGCG
GTATCATTGCAGCACTGGGGCCAGATGGTAAGCCCTCCCGTATCGTAGTTATCTACACGACGGGGAGTCA
GGCAACTATGGATGAACGAAATAGACAGATCGCTGAGATAGGTGCCTCACTGATTAAGCATTGGTAACTG
TCAGACCAAGTTTACTCATATATACTTTAGATTGATTTAAAACTTCATTTTTAATTTAAAAGGATCTAGG
TGAAGATCCTTTTTGATAATCTCATGACCAAAATCCCTTAACGTGAGTTTTCGTTCCACTGAGCGTCAGA
CCCCGTAGAAAAGATCAAAGGATCTTCTTGAGATCCTTTTTTTCTGCGCGTAATCTGCTGCTTGCAAACA
AAAAAACCACCGCTACCAGCGGTGGTTTGTTTGCCGGATCAAGAGCTACCAACTCTTTTTCCGAAGGTAA
CTGGCTTCAGCAGAGCGCAGATACCAAATACTGTTCTTCTAGTGTAGCCGTAGTTAGGCCACCACTTCAA
GAACTCTGTAGCACCGCCTACATACCTCGCTCTGCTAATCCTGTTACCAGTGGCTGCTGCCAGTGGCGAT
AAGTCGTGTCTTACCGGGTTGGACTCAAGACGATAGTTACCGGATAAGGCGCAGCGGTCGGGCTGAACGG
GGGGTTCGTGCACACAGCCCAGCTTGGAGCGAACGACCTACACCGAACTGAGATACCTACAGCGTGAGCT
ATGAGAAAGCGCCACGCTTCCCGAAGGGAGAAAGGCGGACAGGTATCCGGTAAGCGGCAGGGTCGGAACA
GGAGAGCGCACGAGGGAGCTTCCAGGGGGAAACGCCTGGTATCTTTATAGTCCTGTCGGGTTTCGCCACC
TCTGACTTGAGCGTCGATTTTTGTGATGCTCGTCAGGGGGGCGGAGCCTATGGAAAAACGCCAGCAACGC
GGCCTTTTTACGGTTCCTGGCCTTTTGCTGGCCTTTTGCTCACATGTTCTTTCCTGCGTTATCCCCTGAT
TCTGTGGATAACCGTATTACCGCCTTTGAGTGAGCTGATACCGCTCGCCGCAGCCGAACGACCGAGCGCA
GCGAGTCAGTGAGCGAGGAAGCGGAAGAGCGCCCAATACGCAAACCGCCTCTCCCCGCGCGTTGGCCGAT
TCATTAATGCAGCTGGCACGACAGGTTTCCCGACTGGAAAGCGGGCAGTGAGCGCAACGCAATTAATGTG
AGTTAGCTCACTCATTAGGCACCCCAGGCTTTACACTTTATGCTTCCGGCTCGTATGTTGTGTGGAATTG
TGAGCGGATAACAATTTCACACAGGAAACAGCTATGACCATGATTACGCCAAGCGCGCAATTAACCCTCA
CTAAAGGGAACAAAAGCTGGAGCTGCAAGC
Features (pLannotate 1.2.2; 31 found; start..end, strand, type, name):
      5..231     +  promoter       RSV promoter: Rous sarcoma virus enhancer/promoter
    232..412     +  LTR            5' LTR (truncated): truncated 5' long terminal repeat (LTR) from HIV-1
    459..584     +  misc_feature   HIV-1 Ψ: packaging signal of human immunodeficiency virus type 1
    568..931     +  CDS            HIV-1 gag (fragment): gag protein from human immunodeficiency virus 1; gag
   1077..1310    +  misc_feature   RRE: The Rev response element (RRE) of HIV-1 allows for Rev-dependent mRNA export from the nucleus to the cytoplasm.
   1687..1713    +  CDS            Rev (fragment): human immunodeficiency virus 1 (HIV-1) Rev protein; rev; enhances nuclear export of unspliced and incompletely spliced viral mRNAs
   1720..1743    +  promoter       SV40 promoter (fragment): SV40 early promoter
   1744..1815    +  promoter       SV40 promoter (fragment): SV40 enhancer and early promoter
   1839..1974    +  rep_origin     SV40 ori: SV40 origin of replication
   2020..2616    +  CDS            PuroR (fragment): puromycin N-acetyltransferase; pac from Streptomyces; confers resistance to puromycin
   2665..2782    +  misc_feature   cPPT/CTS: central polypurine tract and central termination sequence of HIV-1
   2847..2913    +  CDS            small t antigen (fragment): SV40 (simian virus 40) small t antigen
   2920..4098    +  promoter       EF-1α promoter: strong constitutive promoter for human elongation factor EF-1α
   4115..5188    +  CDS            MEIS3: MEIS3_HUMAN - Also known as MRG2. Experimental evidence at protein level: Swiss-Prot protein existence level 1. Transcriptional regulator which directly modulates PDPK1 expression, thus promoting survival of pancreatic beta-cells. Also regulates expression of NDFIP1, BNIP3, and CCNG1. From Homo sapiens (Human).
   5204..5257    +  promoter       U6 promoter (fragment): RNA polymerase III promoter for human U6 snRNA
   5299..5887    +  misc_feature   WPRE: woodchuck hepatitis virus posttranscriptional regulatory element
   5938..5957    +  misc_feature   cPPT/CTS (fragment): central polypurine tract and central termination sequence of HIV-1
   5959..6192    +  LTR            3' LTR (ΔU3): self-inactivating 3' long terminal repeat (LTR) from HIV-1
   6270..6391    +  polyA_signal   SV40 poly(A) signal: SV40 polyadenylation signal
   6431..6566    +  rep_origin     SV40 ori: SV40 origin of replication
   6587..6605    -  promoter       T7 promoter: promoter for bacteriophage T7 RNA polymerase
   6613..6768    +  CDS            lacZα (fragment): LacZα fragment of β-galactosidase; lacZ fragment
   6773..7201    +  rep_origin     f1 ori (sequence partly withheld): f1 bacteriophage origin of replication; arrow indicates direction of (+) strand synthesis
   7254..7358    +  promoter       AmpR promoter: bla
   7359..8219    +  CDS            AmpR: β-lactamase; bla; confers resistance to ampicillin, carbenicillin, and related antibiotics
   8390..8978    +  rep_origin     ori: high-copy-number ColE1/pMB1/pBR322/pUC origin of replication
   9161..9253    +  CDS            lacI (fragment): lac repressor; lacI; The lac repressor binds to the lac operator to inhibit transcription in E. coli. This inhibition can be relieved by adding lactose or isopropyl-β-D-thiogalactopyranoside (IPTG).
   9266..9287    +  protein_bind   CAP binding site: CAP binding activates transcription in the presence of cAMP. E. coli catabolite activator protein
   9302..9332    +  promoter       lac promoter: promoter for the E. coli lac operon
   9340..9356    +  protein_bind   lac operator: The lac repressor binds to the lac operator to inhibit transcription in E. coli. This inhibition can be relieved by adding lactose or isopropyl-β-D-thiogalactopyranoside (IPTG). lac repressor encoded by lacI
   9401..9419    +  promoter       T3 promoter: promoter for bacteriophage T3 RNA polymerase
