[The description below was written by a language model from this plasmid's Addgene catalogue record and pLannotate feature annotations shown in this document.]
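Description:
TFORF2580 is a lentiviral mammalian expression plasmid built on the pLX_TRC317 backbone and belongs to a barcoded library of transcription factor open reading frames. It carries the human MEIS3 coding sequence (also known as MRG2), a synthesized ORF corresponding to a specific annotated transcript isoform. It is propagated in E. coli through a high-copy ColE1/pUC-type origin with ampicillin selection from the β-lactamase gene. An f1 origin and remnants of a lac/lacZα cloning region with T7 and T3 promoters are also present in the bacterial backbone. The depositor notes that the plasmid can recombine, which is common for LTR-containing vectors.

The viral portion has a third-generation, self-inactivating layout. An RSV promoter drives a truncated HIV-1 5' LTR, followed by the Ψ packaging signal with a partial gag sequence, the Rev response element for Rev-dependent export of the genomic RNA, a cPPT/CTS element, and a ΔU3 3' LTR followed by an SV40 polyadenylation signal. Within the transfer cassette, an SV40 early promoter/origin region drives a puromycin N-acetyltransferase gene for selection of transduced cells, and a full-length EF-1α promoter drives constitutive expression of MEIS3. A WPRE downstream of the ORF enhances transcript stability and expression. According to the record, each construct in the collection has a unique 24-bp barcode; it is not annotated in the feature table, and the short U6 promoter fragment detected between the ORF and the WPRE probably reflects linker or priming sequence rather than a functional Pol III unit.

The construct is intended for overexpressing MEIS3 in mammalian cells. It can be used individually or in pooled screens, where barcode sequencing identifies which transcription factor each cell received, as in directed differentiation studies.
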