Addgene plasmid #142961: TFORF2580
Purpose: Lentiviral vector for overexpressing transcription factor ORFs with unique 24-bp barcodes. Barcodes facilitate identification of transcription factors in pooled screens.
Depositing lab: Feng Zhang. Depositing organization: Broad Institute. Publication: A transcription factor atlas of directed differentiation. Joung J, Ma S, Tay T, Geiger-Schuller KR, Kirchgatterer PC, Verdine VK, Guo B, Arias-Garcia MA, Allen WE, Singh A, Kuksenko O, Abudayyeh OO, Gootenberg JS, Fu Z, Macrae RK, Buenrostro JD, Regev A, Zhang F. Cell. 2023 Jan 5;186(1):209-229.e26. doi: 10.1016/j.cell.2022.11.026. PubMed 36608654.
Backbone
  Vector backbone: pLX_TRC317
  Backbone manufacturer: Broad Institute Genetic Perturbation Platform
  Backbone size w/o insert (bp): 8264
  Vector type: Mammalian Expression, Lentiviral
  Selectable markers: Puromycin
Growth in bacteria
  Bacterial resistance: Ampicillin, 100 μg/mL
  Growth temperature: 37°C
  Growth strain: NEB Stable
  Copy number: High Copy
Gene/Insert
  Gene/Insert name: MEIS3
  Species: H. sapiens (human)
  Insert size (bp): 1178
  Entrez Gene: MEIS3 (a.k.a. MRG2, DKFZp547H236)
  Promoter: EF1a
  Cloning method: Unknown
  Sequencing primers: 5′ GGGTGGAGACTGAAGTTAGGCCAG; 3′ CACATAGCGTAAAAGGAGCAACATAG
Terms and licenses: Academic/Nonprofit Terms; Industry Terms: Not Available to Industry
Depositor comments: NM_001009813,ENST00000441740 . The transcription factor ORF portion of this plasmid was synthesized by Genewiz. Please test multiple small colonies in case of plasmid recombination. To make this collection available in a timely manner, a portion of this collection was not fully sequenced by Addgene. If an Addgene verified full plasmid sequence is not available, please contact us prior to placing an order to request the full sequence.
How to cite: TFORF2580 was a gift from Feng Zhang (Addgene plasmid # 142961 ; http://n2t.net/addgene:142961 ; RRID:Addgene_142961)
