>Addgene plasmid #142961 | TFORF2580 | depositor partial sequence | sequence record 281021 | Insert
ACCGCCACCATGGCCCGGAGGTATGATGAGCTGCCGCACTACCCAGGCATCGTGGATGGCCCCGCAGCCC
TGGCTAGCTTCCCAGAGACAGTGCCCGCAGTACCAGGGCCCTATGGCCCGCACCGGCCTCCCCAGCCCCT
GCCCCCAGGCTTGGACAGCGACGGCCTGAAGAGGGAGAAGGATGAGATCTATGGACACCCGCTCTTCCCC
CTCTTGGCCCTGGTCTTTGAGAAATGTGAACTGGCTACATGCTCTCCCCGTGACGGGGCCGGAGCTGGGC
TGGGGACACCCCCTGGAGGTGACGTCTGCTCCTCTGATTCCTTCAACGAGGACATCGCTGCCTTTGCCAA
GCAGGTTCGCTCTGAGAGGCCCCTCTTCTCCTCCAACCCAGAACTGGACAATCTGATGATCCAGGCCATC
CAGGTGCTGCGGTTCCACCTGCTGGAGCTGGAGAAGGGAAAGATGCCCATCGACCTGGTCATCGAGGATC
GGGACGGCGGCTGCAGGGAGGACTTCGAGGACTACCCAGCCTCCTGCCCCAGCCTCCCAGACCAGAATAA
TATGTGGATTCGAGACCATGAGGATAGTGGGTCTGTACATTTGGGGACCCCAGGTCCATCCAGTGGGGGC
CTGGCCTCCCAGAGTGGGGACAACTCCAGTGACCAAGGAGACGGGCTGGACACCAGCGTGGCCTCTCCCA
GTTCTGGTGGAGAAGATGAGGACTTGGACCAGGAGCGACGGCGAAACAAGAAGAGGGGGATCTTCCCCAA
GGTGGCCACCAACATCATGCGAGCCTGGTTGTTCCAGCACCTCTCGCACCCGTACCCCTCGGAGGAGCAG
AAGAAACAGCTGGCGCAGGACACGGGGCTCACCATCCTGCAAGTCAACAACTGGTTCATTAACGCCCGGA
GACGCATCGTGCAACCTATGATCGATCAATCCAACCGCACAGGGCAGGGTGCAGCCTTCAGCCCAGAGGG
CCAGCCCATCGGGGGCTATACCGAGACGCAGCCACACGTGGCCGTCCGGCCTCCGGGATCAGTGGGGATG
AGTTTGAACTTGGAAGGAGAATGGCATTATCTATAGTAATGAACTAGTCCGTAACTTGAAAGTATTTCGA
TTTCTTGGCTTTATATATCTTGTGGAAAGGACGAAATCGTCGAGGTTCTCCTCAAAGG
