>Addgene plasmid #142961 | TFORF2580 | depositor partial sequence | sequence record 281022 | Barcode
AATCGTCGAGGTTCTCCTCAAAGG
